>Addgene plasmid #241203 | SA-TCGC-mNeongreen | addgene full sequence | sequence record 484622 | Addgene NGS Result
ATTTGTCCTACTCAGGAGAGCGTTCACCGACAAACAACAGATAAAACGAAAGGCCCAGTCTTCCGACTGA
GCCTTTCGTTTTATTTGATGCCTGGCAGTTCCCTACTCTCGCGTTAACGCTAGCATGGATGTTTTCCCAG
TCACGACGTTGTAAAACGACGGCCAGTCTTAAGCTCGGGCCCGGTCTCTTCGCCACTAATCCGGAGTGTG
TGTGTGTTTCTGACGTGTCTCTCTCTTCCCTTTTTTTTTTCAGGCCACCATGGTGAGCAAGGGCGAGGAG
GATAACATGGCCTCTCTCCCAGCGACACATGAGTTACACATCTTTGGCTCCATCAACGGTGTGGACTTTG
ACATGGTGGGTCAGGGCACCGGCAATCCAAATGATGGTTATGAGGAGTTAAACCTGAAGTCCACCAAGGG
TGACCTCCAGTTCTCCCCCTGGATTCTGGTCCCTCATATCGGGTATGGCTTCCATCAGTACCTGCCCTAC
CCTGACGGGATGTCGCCTTTCCAGGCCGCCATGGTAGATGGCTCCGGCTACCAAGTCCATCGCACAATGC
AGTTTGAAGATGGTGCCTCCCTTACTGTTAACTACCGCTACACCTACGAGGGAAGCCACATCAAAGGAGA
GGCCCAGGTGAAGGGGACTGGTTTCCCTGCTGACGGTCCTGTGATGACCAACTCGCTGACCGCTGCGGAC
TGGTGCAGGTCGAAGAAGACTTACCCCAACGACAAAACCATCATCAGTACCTTTAAGTGGAGTTACACCA
CTGGAAATGGCAAGCGCTACCGGAGCACTGCGCGGACCACCTACACCTTTGCCAAGCCAATGGCGGCTAA
CTATCTGAAGAACCAGCCGATGTACGTGTTCCGTAAGACGGAGCTCAAGCACTCCAAGACCGAGCTCAAC
TTCAAGGAGTGGCAAAAGGCCTTTACCGATGTGATGGGCATGGACGAGCTGTACAAGTAAGCTAGAACTA
TAGTGAGTCGTATTACGTAGATCCAGACATGATAAGATACATTGATGAGTTTGGACAAACCACAACTAGA
ATGCAGTGAAAAAAATGCTTTATTTGTGAAATTTGTGATGCTATTGCTTTATTTGTAACCATTATAAGCT
GCAATAAACAAGTTAACAACAACAATTGCATTCATTTTATGTTTCAGGTTCAGGGGGAGGTGTGGGAGGT
TTTTTAATTCCTCAAGAGACCTCTAGACCAGCCAGGACAGAAATGCCTCGACTTCGCTGCTACCCAAGGT
TGCCGGGTGACGCACACCGTGGAAACGGATGAAGGCACGAACCCAGTGGACATAAGCCTGTTCGGTTCGT
AAGCTGTAATGCAAGTAGCGTATGCGCTCACGCAACTGGTCCAGAACCTTGACCGAACGCAGCGGTGGTA
ACGGCGCAGTGGCGGTTTTCATGGCTTGTTATGACTGTTTTTTTGGGGTACAGTCTATGCCTCGGGCATC
CAAGCAGCAAGCGCGTTACGCCGTGGGTCGATGTTTGATGTTATGGAGCAGCAACGATGTTACGCAGCAG
GGCAGTCGCCCTAAAACAAAGTTAAACATTATGAGGGAAGCGGTGATCGCCGAAGTATCGACTCAACTAT
CAGAGGTAGTTGGCGTCATCGAGCGCCATCTCGAACCGACGTTGCTGGCCGTACATTTGTACGGCTCCGC
AGTGGATGGCGGCCTGAAGCCACACAGTGATATTGATTTGCTGGTTACGGTGACCGTAAGGCTTGATGAA
ACAACGCGGCGAGCTTTGATCAACGACCTTTTGGAAACTTCGGCTTCCCCTGGAGAGAGCGAGATTCTCC
GCGCTGTAGAAGTCACCATTGTTGTGCACGACGACATCATTCCGTGGCGTTATCCAGCTAAGCGCGAACT
GCAATTTGGAGAATGGCAGCGCAATGACATTCTTGCAGGTATCTTCGAGCCAGCCACGATCGACATTGAT
CTGGCTATCTTGCTGACAAAAGCAAGAGAACATAGCGTTGCCTTGGTAGGTCCAGCGGCGGAGGAACTCT
TTGATCCGGTTCCTGAACAGGATCTATTTGAGGCGCTAAATGAAACCTTAACGCTATGGAACTCGCCGCC
CGACTGGGCTGGCGATGAGCGAAATGTAGTGCTTACGTTGTCCCGCATTTGGTACAGCGCAGTAACCGGC
AAAATCGCGCCGAAGGATGTCGCTGCCGACTGGGCAATGGAGCGCCTGCCGGCCCAGTATCAGCCCGTCA
TACTTGAAGCTAGACAGGCTTATCTTGGACAAGAAGAAGATCGCTTGGCCTCGCGCGCAGATCAGTTGGA
AGAATTTGTCCACTACGTGAAAGGCGAGATCACCAAGGTAGTCGGCAAATAACCCTCGAGCCACCCATGA
CCAAAATCCCTTAACGTGAGTTACGCGTCGTTCCACTGAGCGTCAGACCCCGTAGAAAAGATCAAAGGAT
CTTCTTGAGATCCTTTTTTTCTGCGCGTAATCTGCTGCTTGCAAACAAAAAAACCACCGCTACCAGCGGT
GGTTTGTTTGCCGGATCAAGAGCTACCAACTCTTTTTCCGAAGGTAACTGGCTTCAGCAGAGCGCAGATA
CCAAATACTGTTCTTCTAGTGTAGCCGTAGTTAGGCCACCACTTCAAGAACTCTGTAGCACCGCCTACAT
ACCTCGCTCTGCTAATCCTGTTACCAGTGGCTGCTGCCAGTGGCGATAAGTCGTGTCTTACCGGGTTGGA
CTCAAGACGATAGTTACCGGATAAGGCGCAGCGGTCGGGCTGAACGGGGGGTTCGTGCACACAGCCCAGC
TTGGAGCGAACGACCTACACCGAACTGAGATACCTACAGCGTGAGCTATGAGAAAGCGCCACGCTTCCCG
AAGGGAGAAAGGCGGACAGGTATCCGGTAAGCGGCAGGGTCGGAACAGGAGAGCGCACGAGGGAGCTTCC
AGGGGGAAACGCCTGGTATCTTTATAGTCCTGTCGGGTTTCGCCACCTCTGACTTGAGCGTCGATTTTTG
TGATGCTCGTCAGGGGGGCGGAGCCTATGGAAAAACGCCAGCAACGCGGCCTTTTTACGGTTCCTGGCCT
TTTGCTGGCCTTTTGCTCACATGTTCTTTCCTGCGTTATCCCCTGATTCTGTGGATAACCGTATTACCGC
CTTTGAGTGAGCTGATACCGCTCGCCGCAGCCGAACGACCGAGCGCAGCGAGTCAGTGAGCGAGGAAGCG
GAAGAGCGCCCAATACGCAAACCGCCTCTCCCCGCGCGTTGGCCGATTCATTAATGCAGCTGGCACGACA
GGTTTCCCGACTGGAAAGCGGGCAGTGAGCGCAACGCAATTAATACGCGTACCGCTAGCCAGGAAGAGTT
TGTAGAAACGCAAAAAGGCCATCCGTCAGGATGGCCTTCTGCTTAGTTTGATGCCTGGCAGTTTATGGCG
GGCGTCCTGCCCGCCACCCTCCGGGCCGTTGCTTCACAACGTTCAAATCCGCTCCCGGCGG
Features (pLannotate 1.2.2; 11 found; start..end, strand, type, name):
     41..84      +  terminator     rrnB T1 terminator: Escherichia coli rrnB; transcription terminator T1 from the E. coli rrnB gene
    131..167     -  CDS            lacZα (fragment): LacZα fragment of β-galactosidase; lacZ fragment
    260..967     +  CDS            mNeonGreen: mNeonGreen is a basic (constitutively fluorescent) green/yellow fluorescent protein published in 2013, derived from Branchiostoma lanceolatum. It is reported to be a very rapidly-maturing monomer with moderate acid sensitivity.
    978..995     -  promoter       T7 promoter (fragment): promoter for bacteriophage T7 RNA polymerase
   1000..1134    -  polyA_signal   SV40 poly(A) signal: SV40 polyadenylation signal
   1309..1332    +  promoter       Pc promoter (fragment): intI1 (promoter lies within the coding sequence); class 1 integron promoter
   1508..1564    +  CDS            GmR (fragment): gentamycin acetyltransferase; aacC1; confers resistance to gentamycin
   1571..2362    +  CDS            SmR: aminoglycoside adenylyltransferase (Murphy, 1985); aadA; confers resistance to spectinomycin and streptomycin
   2455..3043    +  rep_origin     ori: high-copy-number ColE1/pMB1/pBR322/pUC origin of replication
   3226..3318    +  CDS            lacI (fragment): lac repressor; lacI; The lac repressor binds to the lac operator to inhibit transcription in E. coli. This inhibition can be relieved by adding lactose or isopropyl-β-D-thiogalactopyranoside (IPTG).
   3373..3400    -  terminator     rrnB T2 terminator: transcription terminator T2 from the E. coli rrnB gene
