[The description below was written by a language model from this plasmid's Addgene catalogue record and pLannotate feature annotations shown in this document.]
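Description:
SA-TCGC-mNeongreen is a small (about 3.5 kb) bacterial cloning plasmid that serves as a middle entry vector in the mini-Golden subcloning platform, a modular assembly system described in the context of knock-in genome editing in zebrafish. It is built on the pU6a:sgRNA#55 backbone and is maintained in E. coli through a high-copy ColE1/pUC-type origin. Selection relies on the aadA (SmR) aminoglycoside adenylyltransferase gene, which confers spectinomycin and streptomycin resistance. Short remnants of a class 1 integron Pc promoter and a gentamicin acetyltransferase gene lie just upstream of it, presumably carried along with the resistance cassette. Fragments of lacZα and lacI and the rrnB T1 and T2 terminators are further backbone remnants flanking the cargo region.

The payload is the coding sequence for mNeonGreen, a bright, rapidly maturing monomeric green/yellow fluorescent protein derived from Branchiostoma lanceolatum. No eukaryotic promoter is annotated upstream of it, as expected for an entry module meant to be combined with other parts rather than expressed on its own. The record lists a "TCGC linker" as the modification, which most likely denotes the four-base junction used to join this module to its neighbours during assembly, although the record does not explain this. The "SA" in the name may refer to a splice acceptor, but no such element is annotated and the cloning sites are recorded as unknown. An SV40 polyadenylation signal and a T7 promoter fragment sit immediately downstream of the reporter, both annotated on the opposite strand, so the table does not clearly support the poly(A) signal terminating the mNeonGreen transcript. The plasmid's use is to supply an mNeonGreen reporter module for building larger constructs, such as zebrafish knock-in donors.
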