Addgene plasmid #241203: SA-TCGC-mNeongreen
Purpose: Middle entry vector for mini-Golden subcloning platform; mNeongreen
Depositing lab: Junsu Kang. Depositing organization: University of Wisconsin, Madison. Publication: Advancing knock-in approaches for robust genome editing in zebrafish. Rodriguez-Parks A, Beezley EG, Manna S, Silaban I, Almutawa SI, Cao S, Ahmed H, Guyer M, Baker S, Richards MP, Kang J. Biol Open. 2026 Feb 2:bio.062472. doi: 10.1242/bio.062472. PubMed 41630603.
Backbone
  Vector backbone: pU6a:sgRNA#55
  Vector type: Mini-Golden
Growth in bacteria
  Bacterial resistance: Spectinomycin, 50 μg/mL
  Growth temperature: 37°C
  Growth strain: DH5alpha
  Copy number: Unknown
Gene/Insert
  Gene/Insert name: mNeongreen
  Species: Synthetic
  Mutation: TCGC linker
  Cloning method: Restriction Enzyme; 5′ cloning site Unknown (unknown if destroyed); 3′ cloning site Unknown (unknown if destroyed)
Terms and licenses: Academic/Nonprofit Terms; Industry Terms: Not Available to Industry
How to cite: SA-TCGC-mNeongreen was a gift from Junsu Kang (Addgene plasmid # 241203 ; http://n2t.net/addgene:241203 ; RRID:Addgene_241203)
